>Addgene plasmid #146859 | pAc5.1B-lambdaN-DmPABPC1_1-550-siRNAres_L | depositor full sequence | sequence record 289306 | Full Sequence
CTTCAAGGAATTAATTCTATATTCTAAAAACACAAATGATACTTCTAAAAAAAATCATGAATGGCATCAA
CTCTGAATCAAATCTTTGCAGATGCACCTACTTCTCATTTCCACTGTCACATCATTTTTCCAGATCTCGC
TGCCTGTTATGTGGCCCACAAACCAAGACACGTTTTATGGCCATTAAAGCTGGCTGATCGTCGCCAAACA
CCAAATACATATCAATATGTACATTCGAGAAAGAAGCGATCAAAGAAGCGTCTTCGGGCGAGTAGGAGAA
TGCGGAGGAGAAGGAGAACGAGCTGATCTAGTATCTCTCCACAATCCAATGCCAACTGACCAACTGGCCA
TATTCGGAGCAATTTGAAGCCAATTTCCATCGCCTGGCGATCGCTCCATTCTTGGCTATATGTTTTTCAC
CGTTCCCGGGGCCATTTTCAAAGACTCGTCGGTAAGATAAGATTGTGTCACTCGCTGTCTCTCTTCATTT
GTCGAAGAATGCTGAGGAATTTCGCGATGACGTCGGCGAGTATTTTGAAGAATGAGAATAATTTGTATTT
ATACGAAAATCAGTTAGTGGAATTTTCTACAAAAACATGTTATCTATAGATAATTTTGTTGCAAAATATG
TTGACTATGACAAAGATTGTATGTATATACCTTTAATGTATTCTCATTTTCTTATGTATTTATAATGGCA
ATGATGATACTGATGATATTTTAAGATGATGCCAGACCACAGGCTGATTTCTGCGTCTTTTGCCGAACGC
AGTGCATGTGCGGTTGTTGTTTTTTGGAATAGTTTCAATTTTCGGACTGTCCGCTTTGATTTCAGTTTCT
TGGCTTATTCAAAAAGCAAAGTAAAGCCAAAAAAGCGAGATGGCAATACCAAATGCGGCAAAACGGTAGT
GGAAGGAAAGGGGTGCGGGGCAGCGGAAGGAAGGGTGGGGCGGGGCGTGGCGGGGTCTGTGGCTGGGCGC
GACGTCACCGACGTTGGAGCCACTCCTTTGACCATGTGTGCGTGTGTGTATTATTCGTGTCTCGCCACTC
GCCGGTTGTTTTTTTCTTTTTATCTCGCTCTCTCTAGCGCCATCTCGTACGCATGCTCAACGCACCGCAT
GTTGCCGTGTCCTTTATGCGTCATTTTGGCTCGAAATAGGCAATTATTTAAACAAAGATTAGTCAACGAA
AACGCTAAAATAAATAAGTCTACAATATGGTTACTTATTGCCATGTGTGTGCAGCCAACGATAGCAACAA
AAGCAACAACACAGTGGCTTTCCCTCTTTCACTTTTTGTTTGCAAGCGCGTGCGAGCAAGACGGCACGAC
CGGCAAACGCAATTACGCTGACAAAGAGCAGACGAAGTTTTGGCCGAAAAACATCAAGGCGCCTGATACG
AATGCATTTGCAATAACAATTGCGATATTTAATATTGTTTATGAAGCTGTTTGACTTCAAAACACACAAA
AAAAAAAATAAAACAAATTATTTGAAAGAGAATTAGGAATCGGACAGCTTATCGTTACGGGCTAACAGCA
CACCGAGACGAAATAGCTTACCTGACGTCACAGCCTCTGGAAGAACTGCCGCCAAGCAGAGAGAGAGAGA
AAAAGAGGGAGAGCAGCTTAGACCGCATGTGCTTGTGTGTGAGGCGTCTCTCTCTTCGTCTCCTGTTTGC
GCAAACGCATAGACTGCACTGAGAAAATCGATTACCTATTTTTTATGAATGAATATTTGCACTATTACTA
TTCAAAACTATTAAGATAGCAATCACATTCAATAGCCAAATACTATACCACCTGAGCGATGCAACGAAAT
GATCAATTTGAGCAAAAATGCTGCATATTTAGGACGGCATCATTATAGAAATGCTTCTTGCTGTGTACTT
TTCTCTCGTCTGGCAGCTGTTTCGCCGTTATTGTTAAAACCGGCTTAAGTTAGGTGTGTTTTCTACGACT
AGTGATGCCCCTACTAGAAGATGTGTGTTGCACAAATGTCCCTGAATAACCAATTTGAAGTGCAGATAGC
AGTAAACGTAAGCTAATATGAATATTATTTAACTGTAATGTTTTAATATCGCTGGACATTACTAATAAAC
CCACTATAAACACATGTACATATGTATGTTTTGGCATACAATGAGTAGTTGGGGAAAAAATGTGTAAAAG
CACCGTGACCATCACAGCATAAAGATAACCAGCTGAAGTATCGAATATGAGTAACCCCCAAATTGAATCA
CATGCCGCAACTGATAGGACCCATGGAAGTACACTCTTCATGGCGATATACAAGACACACACAAGCACGA
ACACCCAGTTGCGGAGGAAATTCTCCGTAAATGAAAACCCAATCGGCGAACAATTCATACCCATATATGG
TAAAAGTTTTGAACGCGACTTGAGAGCGGAGAGCATTGCGGCTGATAAGGTTTTAGCGCTAAGCGGGCTT
TATAAAACGGGCTGCGGGACCAGTTTTCATATCACTACCGTTTGAGTTCTTGTGCTGTGTGGATACTCCT
CCCGACACAAAGCCGCTCCATCAGCCAGCAGTCGTCTAATCCAGAGACCCCGGATCGGGGTACCCAACAT
GGACGCACAAACACGACGACGTGAGCGTCGCGCTGAGAAACAAGCTCAATGGAAAGCTGCAAACGGTGGA
TCTCCTCCAAGCTTGATGGCTTCTCTATACGTCGGTGATCTCCCACAGGACGTCAACGAATCGGGACTTT
TTGACAAGTTCTCGTCTGCTAGTCCAGTGCTGTCCATTCGTGTCTGCCGCGATGTGATTACCCGTCGCTC
GTTGGGCTATGCCTACGTCAACTTCCAGCAGCCAGCCGATGCTGAGCGTGCTTTGGACACCATGAACTTT
GACCTGGTTCGCAACAAGCCCATTCGCATTATGTGGTCTCAGCGTGATCCGTCTCTTCGTCGCTCCGGTG
TGGGCAACGTGTTCATCAAGAACTTAGATAGGGCCATCGACAACAAGGCAATCTACGACACTTTCTCCGC
CTTCGGCAACATTTTAAGCTGCAAGGTAGCCACCGATGAAAAGGGCAATTCGAAAGGATACGGCTTCGTC
CACTTCGAGACCGAGGAGGCCGCAAACACGTCCATCGACAAAGTCAATGGCATGTTGCTTAACGGCAAGA
AGGTCTACGTGGGTAAGTTCATCCCGCGCAAGGAGCGCGAGAAGGAGCTGGGCGAGAAGGCTAAGCTCTT
CACCAATGTATATGTGAAGAACTTCACTGAGGATTTCGACGATGAAAAACTGAAGGAATTCTTTGAGCCC
TACGGCAAGATAACCAGCTACAAGGTCATGTCCAAGGAGGATGGCAAGAGCAAGGGCTTCGGATTCGTTG
CATTCGAGACAACAGAGGCTGCTGAGGCGGCCGTTCAGGCTCTCAATGGCAAGGACATGGGAGAGGGCAA
GTCCCTGTACGTGGCTCGTGCCCAGAAGAAGGCCGAACGCCAGCAGGAGCTGAAGCGCAAGTTCGAGGAA
CTGAAGCAGAAGCGTCACGAGTCAGTGTTCGGCGTTAACTTGTACGTTAAGAACCTGGACGACACAATCG
ATGACGATCGTCTGCGCATCGCGTTCTCTCCATACGGCAACATCACATCGGCCAAGGTCATGACCGATGA
GGAGGGTCGCTCCAAGGGATTCGGCTTCGTGTGCTTCAATGCCGCAAGCGAGGCTACCTGCGCCGTCACC
GAGCTGAACGGTCGCGTCGTCGGCAGTAAGCCGTTGTACGTTGCTTTGGCCCAAAGGAAGGAGGAGCGCA
AGGCTCATCTCGCCTCGCAGTACATGCGTCACATGACCGGCATGCGTATGCAGCAGCTGGGACAGATCTA
CCAGCCCAACGCGGCTAGCGGCTTCTTTGTGCCGACCCTTCCGTCAAATCAGCGTTTCTTCGGTTCCCAG
GTGGCCACTCAGATGAGAAACACACCCCGCTGGGTGCCCCAGGTGCGTCCCCCAGCAGCCATACAGGGTG
TCCAGGCCGGAGCTGCCGCTGCTGGTGGCTTCCAGGGCACAGCCGGTGCGGTGCCCACTCAGTTCCGTTC
GGCTGCTGCTGGCGCTCGCGGGGCACAGCCTCAGGTGCAGGGCACACACGCCGCCGCTGCTGCGGCTAAC
AACATGCGCAACACTGGAGCACGCGCTATTACTGGCCAGCAAACTGCAGCACCCAACATGCAGATCCCCG
GAGCCCAAATCGCTGGCGGTGCCCAGCAGCGTACTTCCAACTATAAGTACACCTCAAACATGCGTAATCC
TCCAGTGCCACAGTTGCATCAGACCCAGCCAATTCCACAGCAATTGCAAGGAAACTCGAGTCTAGAGGGC
CCGCGGTTCGAAGGTAAGCCTATCCCTAACCCTCTCCTCGGTCTCGATTCTACGCGTACCGGTCATCATC
ACCATCACCATTGAGTTTAAACCCGCTGATCAGCCTCGACTGTGCCTTCTAAGGCCTGAGCTCGCTGATC
AGCCTCGATCGAGGATCCAGACATGATAAGATACATTGATGAGTTTGGACAAACCACAACTAGAATGCAG
TGAAAAAAATGCTTTATTTGTGAAATTTGTGATGCTATTGCTTTATTTGTAACCATTATAAGCTGCAATA
AACAAGTTAACAACAACAATTGCATTCATTTTATGTTTCAGGTTCAGGGGGAGGTGTGGGAGGTTTTTTA
AAGCAAGTAAAACCTCTACAAATGTGGTATGGCTGATTATGATCAGTCGACCGATGCCCTTGAGAGCCTT
CAACCCAGTCAGCTCCTTCCGGTGGGCGCGGGGCATGACTATCGTCGCCGCACTTATGACTGTCTTCTTT
ATCATGCAACTCGTAGGACAGGTGCCGGCAGCGCTCTGGGTCATTTTCGGCGAGGACCGCTTTCGCTGGA
GCGCGACGATGATCGGCCTGTCGCTTGCGGTATTCGGAATCTTGCACGCCCTCGCTCAAGCCTTCGTCAC
TGGTCCCGCCACCAAACGTTTCGGCGAGAAGCAGGCCATTATCGCCGGCATGGCGGCCGACGCGCTGGGC
TACGTCTTGCTGGCGTTCGCGACGCGAGGCTGGATGGCCTTCCCCATTATGATTCTTCTCGCTTCCGGCG
GCATCGGGATGCCCGCGTTGCAGGCCATGCTGTCCAGGCAGGTAGATGACGACCATCAGGGACAGCTTCA
AGGATCGCTCGCGGCTCTTACCAGCCAGCAAAAGGCCAGGAACCGTAAAAAGGCCGCGTTGCTGGCGTTT
TTCCATAGGCTCCGCCCCCCTGACGAGCATCACAAAAATCGACGCTCAAGTCAGAGGTGGCGAAACCCGA
CAGGACTATAAAGATACCAGGCGTTTCCCCCTGGAAGCTCCCTCGTGCGCTCTCCTGTTCCGACCCTGCC
GCTTACCGGATACCTGTCCGCCTTTCTCCCTTCGGGAAGCGTGGCGCTTTCTCAATGCTCACGCTGTAGG
TATCTCAGTTCGGTGTAGGTCGTTCGCTCCAAGCTGGGCTGTGTGCACGAACCCCCCGTTCAGCCCGACC
GCTGCGCCTTATCCGGTAACTATCGTCTTGAGTCCAACCCGGTAAGACACGACTTATCGCCACTGGCAGC
AGCCACTGGTAACAGGATTAGCAGAGCGAGGTATGTAGGCGGTGCTACAGAGTTCTTGAAGTGGTGGCCT
AACTACGGCTACACTAGAAGGACAGTATTTGGTATCTGCGCTCTGCTGAAGCCAGTTACCTTCGGAAAAA
GAGTTGGTAGCTCTTGATCCGGCAAACAAACCACCGCTGGTAGCGGTGGTTTTTTTGTTTGCAAGCAGCA
GATTACGCGCAGAAAAAAAGGATCTCAAGAAGATCCTTTGATCTTTTCTACGGGGTCTGACGCTCAGTGG
AACGAAAACTCACGTTAAGGGATTTTGGTCATGAGATTATCAAAAAGGATCTTCACCTAGATCCTTTTAA
ATTAAAAATGAAGTTTTAAATCAATCTAAAGTATATATGAGTAAACTTGGTCTGACAGTTACCAATGCTT
AATCAGTGAGGCACCTATCTCAGCGATCTGTCTATTTCGTTCATCCATAGTTGCCTGACTCCCCGTCGTG
TAGATAACTACGATACGGGAGGGCTTACCATCTGGCCCCAGTGCTGCAATGATACCGCGAGACCCACGCT
CACCGGCTCCAGATTTATCAGCAATAAACCAGCCAGCCGGAAGGGCCGAGCGCAGAAGTGGTCCTGCAAC
TTTATCCGCCTCCATCCAGTCTATTAATTGTTGCCGGGAAGCTAGAGTAAGTAGTTCGCCAGTTAATAGT
TTGCGCAACGTTGTTGCCATTGCTGCAGGCATCGTGGTGTCACGCTCGTCGTTTGGTATGGCTTCATTCA
GCTCCGGTTCCCAACGATCAAGGCGAGTTACATGATCCCCCATGTTGTGCAAAAAAGCGGTTAGCTCCTT
CGGTCCTCCGATCGTTGTCAGAAGTAAGTTGGCCGCAGTGTTATCACTCATGGTTATGGCAGCACTGCAT
AATTCTCTTACTGTCATGCCATCCGTAAGATGCTTTTCTGTGACTGGTGAGTACTCAACCAAGTCATTCT
GAGAATAGTGTATGCGGCGACCGAGTTGCTCTTGCCCGGCGTCAACACGGGATAATACCGCGCCACATAG
CAGAACTTTAAAAGTGCTCATCATTGGAAAACGTTCTTCGGGGCGAAAACTCTCAAGGATCTTACCGCTG
TTGAGATCCAGTTCGATGTAACCCACTCGTGCACCCAACTGATCTTCAGCATCTTTTACTTTCACCAGCG
TTTCTGGGTGAGCAAAAACAGGAAGGCAAAATGCCGCAAAAAAGGGAATAAGGGCGACACGGAAATGTTG
AATACTCATACTCTTCCTTTTTCAATATTATTGAAGCATTTATCAGGGTTATTGTCTCATGAGCGGATAC
ATATTTGAATGTATTTAGAAAAATAAACAAATAGGGGTTCCGCGCACATTTCCCCGAAAAGTGCCACCTG
ACGTCTAAGAAACCATTATTATCATGACATTAACCTATAAAAATAGGCGTATCACGAGGCCCTTTCGT
Features (pLannotate 1.2.2; 10 found; start..end, strand, type, name):
     56..2568    +  promoter       Ac5 promoter: Drosophila melanogaster actin 5C promoter
   2589..2654    +  CDS            N (fragment): REGN_LAMBD - Experimental evidence at protein level: Swiss-Prot protein existence level 1. Plays a role as a transcriptional antitermination factor that allows the virus to initiate its lytic phase. Activates expression of the delayed viral early genes by modifying host RNA polymerase (RNAP) into a form that is resistant to termination signals. This antitermination function requires the host NusA protein which serves to stabilize the interaction between antitermination protein N and host RNA polymerase. From Escherichia phage lambda (Bacteriophage lambda).
   2676..4331    +  CDS            pAbp (fragment): PABP_DROME - Experimental evidence at protein level: Swiss-Prot protein existence level 1. Binds the poly(A) tail of mRNA (PubMed:2125288). Since it interacts with the cap-associating translation initiation factor eIF4G, it is likely that it functions by linking Atx2 to the cap-binding complex (PubMed:28388438). Forms a complex with tyf and Atx2 which functions in adult circadian pacemaker neurons to sustain circadian rhythms likely by switching between activator and repressor modes of post-transcriptional regulation via interaction with Lsm12a or me31B, respectively (PubMed:28388438). The act
   4353..4394    +  CDS            V5 tag: epitope tag from simian virus 5
   4494..4628    -  polyA_signal   SV40 poly(A) signal: SV40 polyadenylation signal
   4651..4735    -  CDS            large T antigen (fragment): large T antigen from SV40 (simian virus 40)
   4736..5206    +  CDS            TcR (fragment): tetracycline efflux protein; tet; confers resistance to tetracycline
   5250..5838    -  rep_origin     ori: high-copy-number ColE1/pMB1/pBR322/pUC origin of replication
   6009..6869    -  CDS            AmpR: β-lactamase; bla; confers resistance to ampicillin, carbenicillin, and related antibiotics
   6870..6974    -  promoter       AmpR promoter: bla
