[The description below was written by a language model from this plasmid's Addgene catalogue record and pLannotate feature annotations shown in this document.]
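Description:
pAc5.1B-lambdaN-DmPABPC1_1-550-siRNAres_L is a 7,068 nt insect expression plasmid for producing a truncated Drosophila melanogaster cytoplasmic poly(A)-binding protein (PABPC1, gene pAbp) in fly cells. The catalogue lists the backbone as unknown, although the name and annotated parts point to a pAc5.1-type vector. It is propagated in E. coli through a ColE1/pUC-type origin and selected with ampicillin via the β-lactamase gene and its bla promoter. The origin is annotated as high-copy, whereas the catalogue entry lists the plasmid as low copy. Short fragments annotated as tetracycline resistance and SV40 large T antigen appear to be non-functional backbone remnants. No marker for selection in insect cells is annotated.

Expression is driven by the constitutive Drosophila actin 5C promoter and terminated by an SV40 polyadenylation signal. The coding region begins with a short fragment of bacteriophage lambda N protein, followed by the pAbp fragment corresponding to residues 1–550. The λN peptide is the RNA-binding portion that recognises boxB hairpins, so fusions of this kind are generally used to tether a protein to a boxB-containing reporter mRNA. A V5 epitope sequence lies downstream of the insert, but the record does not say whether it is read in frame with the fusion.

According to the record, the insert carries one non-silent change (G26S) and six silent changes relative to the reference transcript. The "siRNAres" label suggests that silent changes make the transcript resistant to RNAi directed against endogenous PABPC1, allowing complementation in depleted cells, though the record does not say this explicitly. The associated publication concerns PABPC1-binding sites in GW182 proteins and miRNA-mediated silencing. The depositor notes that the supplied sequence may be theoretical or based on Sanger reads.
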