Addgene plasmid #146859: pAc5.1B-lambdaN-DmPABPC1_1-550-siRNAres_L
Purpose: Insect Expression of DmPABPC1_1-550-siRNAres
Depositing lab: Elisa Izaurralde. Depositing organization: Max Planck Institute for Developmental Biology. Publication: Two PABPC1-binding sites in GW182 proteins promote miRNA-mediated gene silencing. Huntzinger E, Braun JE, Heimstädt S, Zekri L, Izaurralde E. EMBO J. 2010 Dec 15;29(24):4146-60. doi: 10.1038/emboj.2010.274 PubMed 21063388.
Backbone
  Vector backbone: Unknown
  Vector type: Insect Expression
Growth in bacteria
  Bacterial resistance: Ampicillin, 100 μg/mL
  Growth temperature: 37°C
  Growth strain: DH5alpha
  Copy number: Low Copy
Gene/Insert
  Gene/Insert name: DmPABPC1_1-550-siRNAres
  Species: D. melanogaster (fly)
  Mutation: one non silent mutation G26S, and six silent mutations compared to the sequence given by NCBI: NM_166265.
  Entrez Gene: pAbp (a.k.a. Dmel_CG5119, BABP, BcDNA:LD24412, CG16803, CG5119, Dmel\CG5119, PABP, PABP55B, PABPC1, PAbp, Pabp, anon-EST:Posey247, anon-EST:Posey249, anon-EST:fe2E5, dPABP, duo, l(2)SH1908, l(2)SH2 1908, l(2)k10109, pAB, pABP, pABp, pabp)
  Cloning method: Unknown
Terms and licenses: Academic/Nonprofit Terms; Industry Terms: Not Available to Industry
Depositor comments: Plasmids from this collection were made available to the research community and donated after the lab closed. Please note that the sequence provided by the depositing laboratory may be theoretical/predicted or based on Sanger sequencing results. There may be discrepancies between sequencing results obtained by Addgene and the depositor sequence. If an Addgene verified sequence is not available, please contact before placing your order to request that our lab fully sequence the plasmid.
How to cite: pAc5.1B-lambdaN-DmPABPC1_1-550-siRNAres_L was a gift from Elisa Izaurralde (Addgene plasmid # 146859 ; http://n2t.net/addgene:146859 ; RRID:Addgene_146859)
